Addgene plasmid #177309: PB CAG-sfGFP-T2A-iCreERT2
Purpose: CAG-sfGFP-T2A-iCre-ERT2 piggyBac transposon
Depositing lab: Mario Capecchi. Depositing organization: University of Utah.
Backbone
  Vector backbone: Custom
  Backbone manufacturer: Hyung-song Nam, Capecchi laboratory
  Vector type: Mammalian Expression, Cre/Lox ; piggyBac
Growth in bacteria
  Bacterial resistance: Ampicillin, 100 μg/mL
  Growth temperature: 30°C
  Growth strain: DH10B
  Copy number: High Copy
Gene/Insert
  Gene/Insert name: sfGFP-T2A-iCreERT2
  Species: Synthetic
Resource information
  A portion of this plasmid was derived from a plasmid made by: piggyBac ITR's were synthesized from sequences in the NCBI database. CAG promoter is from pCAGGS obtained from BCCM/LMBP. sfGFP is from Sandia Biotech. iCre is from Rolf Sprengel. ERT2 is from Pierre Chambon. WPRE is from Miguel Ramalho-Santos. bGH pA is from Neal Copeland.
Terms and licenses: Academic/Nonprofit Terms; Industry Terms: Not Available to Industry
Depositor comments: Optimized T2A sequence: https://doi.org/10.6084/m9.figshare.13636142.v79. pCAGGS-mTagBFP2-T2A-iCreERT2 (PAGSAS) (#137864, https://www.addgene.org/137864/) was updated with (1) improved Kozak consensus sequence, (2) a slightly different codon usage in the 5' linker of the T2A, (3) a silently mutated XhoI site in iCre was reverted, and (4) four nucleotides were restored to the 5' of the WPRE.
How to cite: PB CAG-sfGFP-T2A-iCreERT2 was a gift from Mario Capecchi (Addgene plasmid # 177309 ; http://n2t.net/addgene:177309 ; RRID:Addgene_177309)
