[The description below was written by a language model from this plasmid's Addgene catalogue record and pLannotate feature annotations shown in this document.]
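Description:
PB CAG-sfGFP-T2A-iCreERT2 is a custom-built, 9,155-nt piggyBac transposon plasmid for mammalian expression of a fluorescent marker together with a tamoxifen-inducible Cre recombinase. It is propagated in E. coli as a high-copy plasmid through a ColE1/pUC-type origin and selected with ampicillin via the bla gene. The backbone also carries an f1 origin and pBluescript-like remnants (lac promoter/operator, lacZα and lacI fragments, and T3 and T7 promoters) that flank the cargo region. The record states that the piggyBac inverted terminal repeats were synthesized from database sequences. They are not annotated in the automated feature table, although a small baculovirus FP25-like fragment downstream of the cassette may reflect sequence associated with a transposon end.

The payload is a single synthetic open reading frame driven by the CAG promoter, which consists of the CMV enhancer, the chicken β-actin promoter and a chimeric β-actin/β-globin intron. Superfolder GFP comes first, followed by an optimized T2A ribosome-skipping peptide. Next is codon-improved Cre (iCre) fused to ERT2, the mutated ligand-binding domain of the human estrogen receptor. The 2A sequence yields separate sfGFP and iCreERT2 proteins from one transcript, so green fluorescence reports which cells express the recombinase. The ERT2 domain keeps Cre inactive until 4-hydroxytamoxifen is supplied, which allows temporal control of loxP recombination. A WPRE and a bGH polyadenylation signal follow the coding sequence to enhance transcript processing and expression.

Depositor notes describe the cassette as an update of an earlier pCAGGS mTagBFP2-T2A-iCreERT2 design, with an improved Kozak sequence, altered codon usage in the T2A 5' linker, reversion of a silently mutated XhoI site in iCre, and four nucleotides restored at the 5' end of the WPRE. When piggyBac transposase is supplied separately, the cassette can be integrated stably into the genome of mammalian cells.
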