Features (pLannotate 1.2.2; 21 found; start..end, strand, type, name):
     24..128     +  promoter       AmpR promoter: bla
    129..989     +  CDS            AmpR: β-lactamase; bla; confers resistance to ampicillin, carbenicillin, and related antibiotics
   1160..1748    +  rep_origin     ori: high-copy-number ColE1/pMB1/pBR322/pUC origin of replication
   1931..2023    +  CDS            lacI (fragment): lac repressor; lacI; The lac repressor binds to the lac operator to inhibit transcription in E. coli. This inhibition can be relieved by adding lactose or isopropyl-β-D-thiogalactopyranoside (IPTG).
   2036..2057    +  protein_bind   CAP binding site: CAP binding activates transcription in the presence of cAMP. E. coli catabolite activator protein
   2072..2102    +  promoter       lac promoter: promoter for the E. coli lac operon
   2110..2126    +  protein_bind   lac operator: The lac repressor binds to the lac operator to inhibit transcription in E. coli. This inhibition can be relieved by adding lactose or isopropyl-β-D-thiogalactopyranoside (IPTG). lac repressor encoded by lacI
   2171..2189    +  promoter       T3 promoter: promoter for bacteriophage T3 RNA polymerase
   2620..2999    +  enhancer       CMV enhancer: human cytomegalovirus immediate early enhancer
   3001..3278    +  promoter       chicken β-actin promoter: No description available
   3279..4295    +  intron         chimeric intron: chimera between introns from chicken β-actin and rabbit β-globin
   4364..5077    +  CDS            Superfolder GFP: Superfolder GFP is a basic (constitutively fluorescent) green fluorescent protein published in 2005, derived from Aequorea victoria. It is reported to be a very rapidly-maturing weak dimer.
   5165..6190    +  CDS            cre: RECR_BPP1 - Experimental evidence at protein level: Swiss-Prot protein existence level 1. Catalyzes site-specific recombination between two 34-base- pair LOXP sites. Its role is to maintain the phage genome as a monomeric unit-copy plasmid in the lysogenic state. From Escherichia phage P1 (Bacteriophage P1).
   6203..7138    +  CDS            ERT2: mutated ligand-binding domain of the human estrogen receptor (Feil et al., 1997)
   7181..7769    +  misc_feature   WPRE: woodchuck hepatitis virus posttranscriptional regulatory element
   7814..8038    +  polyA_signal   bGH poly(A) signal: bovine growth hormone polyadenylation signal
   8042..8063    +  promoter       SV40 promoter (fragment): SV40 enhancer and early promoter
   8427..8504    +  CDS            FP (fragment): FP25_NPVAC - Experimental evidence at protein level: Swiss-Prot protein existence level 1. From Autographa californica nuclear polyhedrosis virus (AcMNPV).
   8514..8532    -  promoter       T7 promoter: promoter for bacteriophage T7 RNA polymerase
   8535..8692    +  CDS            lacZα (fragment): LacZα fragment of β-galactosidase; lacZ fragment
   8724..9152    -  rep_origin     f1 ori (sequence partly withheld): f1 bacteriophage origin of replication; arrow indicates direction of (+) strand synthesis
>Addgene plasmid #177309 | PB CAG-sfGFP-T2A-iCreERT2 | addgene full sequence | sequence record 370482 | Addgene NGS Result
GTGGCACTTTTCGGGGAAATGTGCGCGGAACCCCTATTTGTTTATTTTTCTAAATACATTCAAATATGTA
TCCGCTCATGAGACAATAACCCTGATAAATGCTTCAATAATATTGAAAAAGGAAGAGTATGAGTATTCAA
CATTTCCGTGTCGCCCTTATTCCCTTTTTTGCGGCATTTTGCCTTCCTGTTTTTGCTCACCCAGAAACGC
TGGTGAAAGTAAAAGATGCTGAAGATCAGTTGGGTGCACGAGTGGGTTACATCGAACTGGATCTCAACAG
CGGTAAGATCCTTGAGAGTTTTCGCCCCGAAGAACGTTTTCCAATGATGAGCACTTTTAAAGTTCTGCTA
TGTGGCGCGGTATTATCCCGTATTGACGCCGGGCAAGAGCAACTCGGTCGCCGCATACACTATTCTCAGA
ATGACTTGGTTGAGTACTCACCAGTCACAGAAAAGCATCTTACGGATGGCATGACAGTAAGAGAATTATG
CAGTGCTGCCATAACCATGAGTGATAACACTGCGGCCAACTTACTTCTGACAACGATCGGAGGACCGAAG
GAGCTAACCGCTTTTTTGCACAACATGGGGGATCATGTAACTCGCCTTGATCGTTGGGAACCGGAGCTGA
ATGAAGCCATACCAAACGACGAGCGTGACACCACGATGCCTGTAGCAATGGCAACAACGTTGCGCAAACT
ATTAACTGGCGAACTACTTACTCTAGCTTCCCGGCAACAATTAATAGACTGGATGGAGGCGGATAAAGTT
GCAGGACCACTTCTGCGCTCGGCCCTTCCGGCTGGCTGGTTTATTGCTGATAAATCTGGAGCCGGTGAGC
GTGGGTCTCGCGGTATCATTGCAGCACTGGGGCCAGATGGTAAGCCCTCCCGTATCGTAGTTATCTACAC
GACGGGGAGTCAGGCAACTATGGATGAACGAAATAGACAGATCGCTGAGATAGGTGCCTCACTGATTAAG
CATTGGTAACTGTCAGACCAAGTTTACTCATATATACTTTAGATTGATTTAAAACTTCATTTTTAATTTA
AAAGGATCTAGGTGAAGATCCTTTTTGATAATCTCATGACCAAAATCCCTTAACGTGAGTTTTCGTTCCA
CTGAGCGTCAGACCCCGTAGAAAAGATCAAAGGATCTTCTTGAGATCCTTTTTTTCTGCGCGTAATCTGC
TGCTTGCAAACAAAAAAACCACCGCTACCAGCGGTGGTTTGTTTGCCGGATCAAGAGCTACCAACTCTTT
TTCCGAAGGTAACTGGCTTCAGCAGAGCGCAGATACCAAATACTGTTCTTCTAGTGTAGCCGTAGTTAGG
CCACCACTTCAAGAACTCTGTAGCACCGCCTACATACCTCGCTCTGCTAATCCTGTTACCAGTGGCTGCT
GCCAGTGGCGATAAGTCGTGTCTTACCGGGTTGGACTCAAGACGATAGTTACCGGATAAGGCGCAGCGGT
CGGGCTGAACGGGGGGTTCGTGCACACAGCCCAGCTTGGAGCGAACGACCTACACCGAACTGAGATACCT
ACAGCGTGAGCTATGAGAAAGCGCCACGCTTCCCGAAGGGAGAAAGGCGGACAGGTATCCGGTAAGCGGC
AGGGTCGGAACAGGAGAGCGCACGAGGGAGCTTCCAGGGGGAAACGCCTGGTATCTTTATAGTCCTGTCG
GGTTTCGCCACCTCTGACTTGAGCGTCGATTTTTGTGATGCTCGTCAGGGGGGCGGAGCCTATGGAAAAA
CGCCAGCAACGCGGCCTTTTTACGGTTCCTGGCCTTTTGCTGGCCTTTTGCTCACATGTTCTTTCCTGCG
TTATCCCCTGATTCTGTGGATAACCGTATTACCGCCTTTGAGTGAGCTGATACCGCTCGCCGCAGCCGAA
CGACCGAGCGCAGCGAGTCAGTGAGCGAGGAAGCGGAAGAGCGCCCAATACGCAAACCGCCTCTCCCCGC
GCGTTGGCCGATTCATTAATGCAGCTGGCACGACAGGTTTCCCGACTGGAAAGCGGGCAGTGAGCGCAAC
GCAATTAATGTGAGTTAGCTCACTCATTAGGCACCCCAGGCTTTACACTTTATGCTTCCGGCTCGTATGT
TGTGTGGAATTGTGAGCGGATAACAATTTCACACAGGAAACAGCTATGACCATGATTACGCCAAGCGCGC
AATTAACCCTCACTAAAGGGAACCTCCCCCGGTATTCACGACAGCAGGCTGAATAATAAAAAAATTAGAA
ACTATTATTTAACCCTAGAAAGATAATCATATTGTGACGTACGTTAAAGATAATCATGCGTAAAATTGAC
GCATGTGTTTTATCGGTCTGTATATCGAGGTTTATTTATTAATTTGAATAGATATTAAGTTTTATTATAT
TTACACTTACATACTAATAATAAATTCAACAAACAATTTATTTATGTTTATTTATTTATTAAAAAAAAAC
AAAAACTCAAAATTTCTTCTATAAAGTAACAAAACTTTTAAACATTCTCTCTTTTACAAAAATAAACTTA
TTTTGTACTTTAAAAACAGTCATGTTGTATTATAAAATAAGTAATTAGCTTAACCTATACATAATAGAAA
CAAATTATACTTATTAACCGGTCATGGTCGACATTGATTATTGACTAGTTATTAATAGTAATCAATTACG
GGGTCATTAGTTCATAGCCCATATATGGAGTTCCGCGTTACATAACTTACGGTAAATGGCCCGCCTGGCT
GACCGCCCAACGACCCCCGCCCATTGACGTCAATAATGACGTATGTTCCCATAGTAACGCCAATAGGGAC
TTTCCATTGACGTCAATGGGTGGAGTATTTACGGTAAACTGCCCACTTGGCAGTACATCAAGTGTATCAT
ATGCCAAGTACGCCCCCTATTGACGTCAATGACGGTAAATGGCCCGCCTGGCATTATGCCCAGTACATGA
CCTTATGGGACTTTCCTACTTGGCAGTACATCTACGTATTAGTCATCGCTATTACCATGGTCGAGGTGAG
CCCCACGTTCTGCTTCACTCTCCCCATCTCCCCCCCCTCCCCACCCCCAATTTTGTATTTATTTATTTTT
TAATTATTTTGTGCAGCGATGGGGGCGGGGGGGGGGGGGGGGCGCGCGCCAGGCGGGGCGGGGCGGGGCG
AGGGGCGGGGCGGGGCGAGGCGGAGAGGTGCGGCGGCAGCCAATCAGAGCGGCGCGCTCCGAAAGTTTCC
TTTTATGGCGAGGCGGCGGCGGCGGCGGCCCTATAAAAAGCGAAGCGCGCGGCGGGCGGGAGTCGCTGCG
CGCTGCCTTCGCCCCGTGCCCCGCTCCGCCGCCGCCTCGCGCCGCCCGCCCCGGCTCTGACTGACCGCGT
TACTCCCACAGGTGAGCGGGCGGGACGGCCCTTCTCCTCCGGGCTGTAATTAGCGCTTGGTTTAATGACG
GCTTGTTTCTTTTCTGTGGCTGCGTGAAAGCCTTGAGGGGCTCCGGGAGGGCCCTTTGTGCGGGGGGAGC
GGCTCGGGGGGTGCGTGCGTGTGTGTGTGCGTGGGGAGCGCCGCGTGCGGCTCCGCGCTGCCCGGCGGCT
GTGAGCGCTGCGGGCGCGGCGCGGGGCTTTGTGCGCTCCGCAGTGTGCGCGAGGGGAGCGCGGCCGGGGG
CGGTGCCCCGCGGTGCGGGGGGGGCTGCGAGGGGAACAAAGGCTGCGTGCGGGGTGTGTGCGTGGGGGGG
TGAGCAGGGGGTGTGGGCGCGTCGGTCGGGCTGCAACCCCCCCTGCACCCCCCTCCCCGAGTTGCTGAGC
ACGGCCCGGCTTCGGGTGCGGGGCTCCGTACGGGGCGTGGCGCGGGGCTCGCCGTGCCGGGCGGGGGGTG
GCGGCAGGTGGGGGTGCCGGGCGGGGCGGGGCCGCCTCGGGCCGGGGAGGGCTCGGGGGAGGGGCGCGGC
GGCCCCCGGAGCGCCGGCGGCTGTCGAGGCGCGGCGAGCCGCAGCCATTGCCTTTTATGGTAATCGTGCG
AGAGGGCGCAGGGACTTCCTTTGTCCCAAATCTGTGCGGAGCCGAAATCTGGGAGGCGCCGCCGCACCCC
CTCTAGCGGGCGCGGGGCGAAGCGGTGCGGCGCCGGCAGGAAGGAAATGGGCGGGGAGGGCCTTCGTGCG
TCGCCGCGCCGCCGTCCCCTTCTCCCTCTCCAGCCTCGGGGCTGTCCGCGGGGGGACGGCTGCCTTCGGG
GGGGACGGGGCAGGGCGGGGTTCGGCTTCTGGCGTGTGACCGGCGGCTCTAGAGCCTCTGCTAACCATGT
TCATGCCTTCTTCTTTTTCCTACAGCTCCTGGGCAACGTGCTGGTTATTGTGCTGTCTCATCATTTTGGC
AAAGAATTGCTAGCGCCGCCACCATGAGCAAAGGAGAAGAACTTTTCACTGGAGTTGTCCCAATTCTTGT
TGAATTAGATGGTGATGTTAATGGGCACAAATTTTCTGTCCGTGGAGAGGGTGAAGGTGATGCTACAAAC
GGAAAACTCACCCTTAAATTTATTTGCACTACTGGAAAACTACCTGTTCCGTGGCCAACACTTGTCACTA
CTCTGACCTATGGTGTTCAATGCTTTTCCCGTTATCCGGATCACATGAAACGGCATGACTTTTTCAAGAG
TGCCATGCCCGAAGGTTATGTACAGGAACGCACTATATCTTTCAAAGATGACGGGACCTACAAGACGCGT
GCTGAAGTCAAGTTTGAAGGTGATACCCTTGTTAATCGTATCGAGTTAAAGGGTATTGATTTTAAAGAAG
ATGGAAACATTCTTGGACACAAACTCGAGTACAACTTTAACTCACACAATGTATACATCACGGCAGACAA
ACAAAAGAATGGAATCAAAGCTAACTTCAAAATTCGCCACAACGTTGAAGATGGTTCCGTTCAACTAGCA
GACCATTATCAACAAAATACTCCAATTGGCGATGGCCCTGTCCTTTTACCAGACAACCATTACCTGTCGA
CACAATCTGTCCTTTCGAAAGATCCCAACGAAAAGCGTGACCACATGGTCCTTCTTGAGTTTGTAACTGC
TGCTGGGATTACACATGGCATGGATGAGCTCTACAAAGGAGGATCTGGCGGAAGATCTGAAGGCCGCGGC
AGCCTGCTGACATGCGGCGACGTGGAAGAGAACCCTGGCCCTGCCGGCAGCGCCAGCAACCTGCTGACTG
TGCACCAAAACCTGCCTGCCCTCCCTGTGGATGCCACCTCTGATGAAGTCAGGAAGAACCTGATGGACAT
GTTCAGGGACAGGCAGGCCTTCTCTGAACACACCTGGAAGATGCTCCTGTCTGTGTGCAGATCCTGGGCT
GCCTGGTGCAAGCTGAACAACAGGAAATGGTTCCCTGCTGAACCTGAGGATGTGAGGGACTACCTCCTGT
ACCTGCAAGCCAGAGGCCTGGCTGTGAAGACCATCCAACAGCACCTGGGCCAGCTCAACATGCTGCACAG
GAGATCTGGCCTGCCTCGCCCTTCTGACTCCAATGCTGTGTCCCTGGTGATGAGGAGAATCAGAAAGGAG
AATGTGGATGCTGGGGAGAGAGCCAAGCAGGCCCTGGCCTTTGAACGCACTGACTTTGACCAAGTCAGAT
CCCTGATGGAGAACTCTGACAGATGCCAGGACATCAGGAACCTGGCCTTCCTGGGCATTGCCTACAACAC
CCTGCTGCGCATTGCCGAAATTGCCAGAATCAGAGTGAAGGACATCTCCCGCACCGATGGTGGGAGAATG
CTGATCCACATTGGCAGGACCAAGACCCTGGTGTCCACAGCTGGTGTGGAGAAGGCCCTGTCCCTGGGGG
TTACCAAGCTGGTGGAGAGATGGATCTCTGTGTCTGGTGTGGCTGATGACCCCAACAACTACCTGTTCTG
CCGGGTCAGAAAGAATGGTGTGGCTGCCCCTTCTGCCACCTCCCAACTGTCCACCCGGGCCCTGGAAGGG
ATCTTTGAGGCCACCCACCGCCTGATCTATGGTGCCAAGGATGACTCTGGGCAGAGATACCTGGCCTGGT
CTGGCCACTCTGCCAGAGTGGGTGCTGCCAGGGACATGGCCAGGGCTGGTGTGTCCATCCCTGAAATCAT
GCAGGCTGGTGGCTGGACCAATGTGAACATTGTGATGAACTACATCAGAAACCTGGACTCTGAGACTGGG
GCCATGGTGAGGCTGCTCGAGGATGGGGACCTCGAGCCATCTGCTGGAGACATGAGAGCTGCCAACCTTT
GGCCAAGCCCGCTCATGATCAAACGCTCTAAGAAGAACAGCCTGGCCTTGTCCCTGACGGCCGACCAGAT
GGTCAGTGCCTTGTTGGATGCTGAGCCCCCCATACTCTATTCCGAGTATGATCCTACCAGACCCTTCAGT
GAAGCTTCGATGATGGGCTTACTGACCAACCTGGCAGACAGGGAGCTGGTTCACATGATCAACTGGGCGA
AGAGGGTGCCAGGCTTTGTGGATTTGACCCTCCATGATCAGGTCCACCTTCTAGAATGTGCCTGGCTAGA
GATCCTGATGATTGGTCTCGTCTGGCGCTCCATGGAGCACCCAGTGAAGCTACTGTTTGCTCCTAACTTG
CTCTTGGACAGGAACCAGGGAAAATGTGTAGAGGGCATGGTGGAGATCTTCGACATGCTGCTGGCTACAT
CATCTCGGTTCCGCATGATGAATCTGCAGGGAGAGGAGTTTGTGTGCCTCAAATCTATTATTTTGCTTAA
TTCTGGAGTGTACACATTTCTGTCCAGCACCCTGAAGTCTCTGGAAGAGAAGGACCATATCCACCGAGTC
CTGGACAAGATCACAGACACTTTGATCCACCTGATGGCCAAGGCAGGCCTGACCCTGCAGCAGCAGCACC
AGCGGCTGGCCCAGCTCCTCCTCATCCTCTCCCACATCAGGCACATGAGTAACAAAGGCATGGAGCATCT
GTACAGCATGAAGTGCAAGAACGTGGTGCCCCTCTATGACCTGCTGCTGGAGGCGGCGGACGCCCACCGC
CTACATGCGCCCACTAGCCGTGGAGGGGCATCCGTGGAGGAGACGGACCAAAGCCACTTGGCCACTGCGG
GCTCTACTTCATCGCATTCCTTGCAAAAGTATTACATCACGGGGGAGGCAGAGGGTTTCCCTGCCACAGC
TTGATTAATTAATGATCATACAGTGCTCTGAGTACGCTATAATCAACCTCTGGATTACAAAATTTGTGAA
AGATTGACTGGTATTCTTAACTATGTTGCTCCTTTTACGCTATGTGGATACGCTGCTTTAATGCCTTTGT
ATCATGCTATTGCTTCCCGTATGGCTTTCATTTTCTCCTCCTTGTATAAATCCTGGTTGCTGTCTCTTTA
TGAGGAGTTGTGGCCCGTTGTCAGGCAACGTGGCGTGGTGTGCACTGTGTTTGCTGACGCAACCCCCACT
GGTTGGGGCATTGCCACCACCTGTCAGCTCCTTTCCGGGACTTTCGCTTTCCCCCTCCCTATTGCCACGG
CGGAACTCATCGCCGCCTGCCTTGCCCGCTGCTGGACAGGGGCTCGGCTGTTGGGCACTGACAATTCCGT
GGTGTTGTCGGGGAAATCATCGTCCTTTCCTTGGCTGCTCGCCTGTGTTGCCACCTGGATTCTGCGCGGG
ACGTCCTTCTGCTACGTCCCTTCGGCCCTCAATCCAGCGGACCTTCCTTCCCGCGGCCTGCTGCCGGCTC
TGCGGCCTCTTCCGCGTCTTCGCCTTCGCCCTCAGACGAGTCGGATCTCCCTTTGGGCCGCCTCCCCGCA
GGATCCACTAGAGCGGCCGCCTAGAGCTCGCTATCAGCCTCGACTGTGCCTTCTAGTTGCCAGCCATCTG
TTGTTTGCCCCTCCCCCGTGCCTTCCTTGACCCTGGAAGGTGCCACTCCCACTGTCCTTTCCTAATAAAA
TGAGGAAATTGCATCGCATTGTCTGAGTAGGTGTCATTCTATTCTGGGGGGTGGGGTGGGGCAGGACAGC
AAGGGGGAGGATTGGGAAGACAATAGCAGGCATGCTGGGGATGCGGTGGGCTCTATGGCTTCTGAGGCGG
AAAGAACCAGCTGGGGCTCGACTAGAGCTTGCGGAACCCTTAAGCTTTTTTATTATATATTAGTCACGAT
ATCTATAACAAGAAAATATATATATAATAAGTTATCACGTAAGTAGAACATGAAATAACAATATAATTAT
CGTATGAGTTAAATCTTAAAAGTCACGTAAAAGATAATCATGCGTCATTTTGACTCACGCGGTCGTTATA
GTTCAAAATCAGTGACACTTACCGCATTGACAAGCACGCCTCACGGGAGCTCCAAGCGGCGACTGAGATG
TCCTAAATGCACAGCGACGGATTCGCGCTATTTAGAAAGAGAGAGCAATATTTCAAGAATGCATGCGTCA
ATTTTACGCAGACTATCTTTCTAGGGTTAAAAAAGATTTGCGCTTTACTCGACCTAAACTTTAAACACGT
CATAGAATCTTCGTTTGACAAAAACCACATTGTGTTGGGTCGCCCTATAGTGAGTCGTATTACAATTCAC
TGGCCGTCGTTTTACAACGTCGTGACTGGGAAAACCCTGGCGTTACCCAACTTAATCGCCTTGCAGCACA
TCCCCCTTTCGCCAGCTGGCGTAATAGCGAAGAGGCCCGCACCGATCGCCCTTCCCAACAGTTGCGCAGC
CTGAATGGCGAATGGCAAATTGTAAGCGTTAATATTTTGTTAAAATTCGCGTTAAATTTTTGTTAAATCA
GCTCATTTTTTAACCAATAGGCCGAAATCGGCAAAATCCCTTATAAATCAAAAGAATAGACCGAGATAGG
GT
[37 nt withheld, positions 8823-8859]
AAAGAACGTGGACTCCAACGTCAAAGG
[49 nt withheld, positions 8887-8935]
T
[91 nt withheld, positions 8937-9027]
G
[124 nt withheld, positions 9029-9152]
CAG
